>Addgene plasmid #71918 | pAC1421-pX-sgRNA-2xPBSa | depositor full sequence | sequence record 134368 | pAC1421-pX-sgRNA-2xPBSa sequence 3237 bps
GGCGCGCCGAGGGCCTATTTCCCATGATTCCTTCATATTTGCATATACGATACAAGGCTGTTAGAGAGAT
AATTGGAATTAATTTGACTGTAAACACAAAGATATTAGTACAAAATACGTGACGTAGAAAGTAATAATTT
CTTGGGTAGTTTGCAGTTTTAAAATTATGTTTTAAAATGGACTATCATATGCTTACCGTAACTTGAAAGT
ATTTCGATTTCTTGGCTTTATATATCTTGTGGAAAGGACGAAACACCGGGTCTTCGAGAAGACCTGTTTA
AGAGCTATGCTGGAAACAGCATAGCAAGTTTAAATAAGGCTAGTCCGTTATCAACTTGAAAAAGTGGCAC
CGAGTCGGTGCCAATTGGGTCTCCAGATTGTATGTAGCCTGTATGTAAGATCTTTTTTTGTTTTAGAGCT
AGAAATAGCAAGTTAAAATAAGGCTAGTCCGTAGCGCGTGCGCCAATTCTGCAGACAAATGGCGGCGCGC
CGCGGCCGCAGGAACCCCTAGTGATGGAGTTGGCCACTCCCTCTCTGCGCGCTCGCTCGCTCACTGAGGC
CGGGCGACCAAAGGTCGCCCGACGCCCGGGCTTTGCCCGGGCGGCCTCAGTGAGCGAGCGAGCGCGCAGC
TGCCTGCAGGGGCGCCTGATGCGGTATTTTCTCCTTACGCATCTGTGCGGTATTTCACACCGCATA
[142 nt withheld, positions 697-838]
C
[141 nt withheld, positions 840-980]
CCTTTGACGTTGGAGTCCACGTTCTTT
[37 nt withheld, positions 1008-1044]
ACCCTATCTCGGGCTATTCTTTTGATTTATAAGGGATTTTGCCGATTTCGGCCTATTGGTTAAAAAATGA
GCTGATTTAACAAAAATTTAACGCGAATTTTAACAAAATATTAACGTTTACAATTTTATGGTGCACTCTC
AGTACAATCTGCTCTGATGCCGCATAGTTAAGCCAGCCCCGACACCCGCCAACACCCGCTGACGCGCCCT
GACGGGCTTGTCTGCTCCCGGCATCCGCTTACAGACAAGCTGTGACCGTCTCCGGGAGCTGCATGTGTCA
GAGGTTTTCACCGTCATCACCGAAACGCGCGAGACGAAAGGGCCTCGTGATACGCCTATTTTTATAGGTT
AATGTCATGATAATAATGGTTTCTTAGACGTCAGGTGGCACTTTTCGGGGAAATGTGCGCGGAACCCCTA
TTTGTTTATTTTTCTAAATACATTCAAATATGTATCCGCTCATGAGACAATAACCCTGATAAATGCTTCA
ATAATATTGAAAAAGGAAGAGTATGAGTATTCAACATTTCCGTGTCGCCCTTATTCCCTTTTTTGCGGCA
TTTTGCCTTCCTGTTTTTGCTCACCCAGAAACGCTGGTGAAAGTAAAAGATGCTGAAGATCAGTTGGGTG
CACGAGTGGGTTACATCGAACTGGATCTCAACAGCGGTAAGATCCTTGAGAGTTTTCGCCCCGAAGAACG
TTTTCCAATGATGAGCACTTTTAAAGTTCTGCTATGTGGCGCGGTATTATCCCGTATTGACGCCGGGCAA
GAGCAACTCGGTCGCCGCATACACTATTCTCAGAATGACTTGGTTGAGTACTCACCAGTCACAGAAAAGC
ATCTTACGGATGGCATGACAGTAAGAGAATTATGCAGTGCTGCCATAACCATGAGTGATAACACTGCGGC
CAACTTACTTCTGACAACGATCGGAGGACCGAAGGAGCTAACCGCTTTTTTGCACAACATGGGGGATCAT
GTAACTCGCCTTGATCGTTGGGAACCGGAGCTGAATGAAGCCATACCAAACGACGAGCGTGACACCACGA
TGCCTGTAGCAATGGCAACAACGTTGCGCAAACTATTAACTGGCGAACTACTTACTCTAGCTTCCCGGCA
ACAATTAATAGACTGGATGGAGGCGGATAAAGTTGCAGGACCACTTCTGCGCTCGGCCCTTCCGGCTGGC
TGGTTTATTGCTGATAAATCTGGAGCCGGTGAGCGTGGAAGCCGCGGTATCATTGCAGCACTGGGGCCAG
ATGGTAAGCCCTCCCGTATCGTAGTTATCTACACGACGGGGAGTCAGGCAACTATGGATGAACGAAATAG
ACAGATCGCTGAGATAGGTGCCTCACTGATTAAGCATTGGTAACTGTCAGACCAAGTTTACTCATATATA
CTTTAGATTGATTTAAAACTTCATTTTTAATTTAAAAGGATCTAGGTGAAGATCCTTTTTGATAATCTCA
TGACCAAAATCCCTTAACGTGAGTTTTCGTTCCACTGAGCGTCAGACCCCGTAGAAAAGATCAAAGGATC
TTCTTGAGATCCTTTTTTTCTGCGCGTAATCTGCTGCTTGCAAACAAAAAAACCACCGCTACCAGCGGTG
GTTTGTTTGCCGGATCAAGAGCTACCAACTCTTTTTCCGAAGGTAACTGGCTTCAGCAGAGCGCAGATAC
CAAATACTGTCCTTCTAGTGTAGCCGTAGTTAGGCCACCACTTCAAGAACTCTGTAGCACCGCCTACATA
CCTCGCTCTGCTAATCCTGTTACCAGTGGCTGCTGCCAGTGGCGATAAGTCGTGTCTTACCGGGTTGGAC
TCAAGACGATAGTTACCGGATAAGGCGCAGCGGTCGGGCTGAACGGGGGGTTCGTGCACACAGCCCAGCT
TGGAGCGAACGACCTACACCGAACTGAGATACCTACAGCGTGAGCTATGAGAAAGCGCCACGCTTCCCGA
AGGGAGAAAGGCGGACAGGTATCCGGTAAGCGGCAGGGTCGGAACAGGAGAGCGCACGAGGGAGCTTCCA
GGGGGAAACGCCTGGTATCTTTATAGTCCTGTCGGGTTTCGCCACCTCTGACTTGAGCGTCGATTTTTGT
GATGCTCGTCAGGGGGGCGGAGCCTATGGAAAAACGCCAGCAACGCGGCCTTTTTACGGTTCCTGGCCTT
TTGCTGGCCTTTTGCTCACATGT
Features (pLannotate 1.2.2; 11 found; start..end, strand, type, name):
      9..249     +  promoter       U6 promoter: RNA polymerase III promoter for human U6 snRNA
    294..361     +  misc_RNA       tracrRNA (fragment): trans-activating CRISPR RNA for the Streptococcus pyogenes CRISPR/Cas9 system
    410..452     +  misc_RNA       gRNA scaffold (fragment): guide RNA scaffold for the Streptococcus pyogenes CRISPR/Cas9 system
    500..640     +  repeat_region  AAV2 ITR: inverted terminal repeat of adeno-associated virus serotype 2 inverted
    645..696     -  misc_feature   bom (fragment): basis of mobility region from pBR322
    715..1095    +  rep_origin     M13 ori (sequence partly withheld): M13 bacteriophage origin of replication; arrow indicates direction of (+) strand synthesis
   1171..1220    -  misc_feature   bom (fragment): basis of mobility region from pBR322
   1322..1357    -  CDS            rop (fragment): Rop protein, which maintains plasmids at low copy number; rop
   1452..1556    +  promoter       AmpR promoter: bla
   1557..2417    +  CDS            AmpR: β-lactamase; bla; confers resistance to ampicillin, carbenicillin, and related antibiotics
   2588..3176    +  rep_origin     ori: high-copy-number ColE1/pMB1/pBR322/pUC origin of replication
