[The description below was written by a language model from this plasmid's Addgene catalogue record and pLannotate feature annotations shown in this document.]
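Description:
pAC1421-pX-sgRNA-2xPBSa is a small (about 3.2 kb) empty cloning vector derived from the pX330 CRISPR backbone, intended for expressing modified single guide RNAs in mammalian cells. It is propagated in E. coli through a high-copy pUC-type ColE1 origin and selected with ampicillin via the β-lactamase gene and its native promoter. An M13/f1-type phage origin is also annotated, along with a single AAV2 inverted terminal repeat and short fragments matching bom and rop. These appear to be leftovers of the parental backbone rather than functional parts of the design. With only one ITR, the plasmid is not a packageable AAV genome. No Cas9 coding sequence appears in the feature table, so the nuclease or dCas9 component must be supplied from another construct.

The payload is a human U6 RNA polymerase III promoter followed by the Streptococcus pyogenes guide RNA scaffold, which the annotation detects as tracrRNA and gRNA scaffold fragments. As the name and stated purpose indicate, the scaffold is extended with two copies of "PBSa", a Pumilio/PUF-binding site. These sites are not called out separately in the feature table. A user inserts a target-specific spacer between the U6 promoter and the scaffold; the record does not state the cloning method or sites used.

The associated publication places the vector in the Casilio system, a CRISPR-Cas9–Pumilio hybrid. There, the binding sites appended to the sgRNA recruit effector or fluorescent proteins fused to a matching PUF RNA-binding domain to the locus bound by the Cas9–guide complex. The system is used for gene regulation and genomic labeling.
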