Addgene plasmid #71918: pAC1421-pX-sgRNA-2xPBSa
Purpose: (Empty Backbone) Cloning vector for expression of sgRNA-2xPBSa
Depositing lab: Albert Cheng. Depositing organization: Jackson Laboratory. Publication: Casilio: a versatile CRISPR-Cas9-Pumilio hybrid for gene regulation and genomic labeling. Cheng AW, Jillette N, Lee P, Plaskon D, Fujiwara Y, Wang W, Taghbalout A, Wang H. Cell Res. 2016 Feb;26(2):254-7. doi: 10.1038/cr.2016.3. Epub 2016 Jan 15. PubMed 26768771.
Backbone
  Vector backbone: pX330; pUC ori vector
  Vector type: Mammalian Expression, CRISPR
  Promoter: U6
Growth in bacteria
  Bacterial resistance: Ampicillin, 100 μg/mL
  Growth temperature: 37°C
  Growth strain: DH5alpha
  Copy number: Unknown
Gene/Insert
  Cloning method: Unknown
  Sequencing primers: 5′ gagggcctatttcccatgattcc; 3′ gccatttgtctgcagaattggc
Terms and licenses: Academic/Nonprofit Terms; Industry Terms: Not Available to Industry
Depositor comments: Please visit http://casil.io for more information, updates, and protocols.
How to cite: pAC1421-pX-sgRNA-2xPBSa was a gift from Albert Cheng (Addgene plasmid # 71918)
