>Addgene plasmid #71918 | pAC1421-pX-sgRNA-2xPBSa | addgene partial sequence | sequence record 136742 | hU6-F 5'-GAGGGCCTATTTCCCATGATT-3'
GTTAGAGAGATAATTGGAATTAATTTGACTGTAAACACAAAGATATTAGTACAAAATACGTGACGTAGAA
AGTAATAATTTCTTGGGTAGTTTGCAGTTTTAAAATTATGTTTTAAAATGGACTATCATATGCTTACCGT
AACTTGAAAGTATTTCGATTTCTTGGCTTTATATATCTTGTGGAAAGGACGAAACACCGGGTCTTCGAGA
AGACCTGTTTAAGAGCTATGCTGGAAACAGCATAGCAAGTTTAAATAAGGCTAGTCCGTTATCAACTTGA
AAAAGTGGCACCGAGTCGGTGCCAATTGGGTCTCCAGATTGTATGTAGCCTGTATGTAAGATCTTTTTTT
GTTTTAGAGCTAGAAATAGCAAGTTAAAATAAGGCTAGTCCGTAGCGCGTGCGCCAATTCTGCAGACAAA
TGGCGGCGCGCCGCGGCCGCAGGAACCCCTAGTGATGGAGTTGGCCACTCCCTCTCTGCGCGC
