>Addgene plasmid #71918 | pAC1421-pX-sgRNA-2xPBSa | addgene partial sequence | sequence record 136910 | pK03-R 5'-TTAATGCGCCGCTACAGGGCG-3'
AAATACCGCACAGATGCGTAAGGAGAAAATACCGCATCAGGCGCCCCTGCAGGCAGCTGCGCGCT
